>Addgene plasmid #233668 | CT445 | addgene full sequence | sequence record 464963 | Addgene NGS Result
ATGCTTGTGAATTTTTAGCCCAAGTGTTTGCCATCCACGTCAACAAGGAGGTCGAGCTGGACAACCAGAT
GGTGGAGAAGAACATTTTACGTACCCAGACACTCCTCTGCGACATGCTCATGAGGGACGCTCCCCTCGGC
ATCGTGAGCCAGTCCCCCAATATTATGGATTTAGTCAAGTGCGACGGCGCCGCCTTATTATACAAGGACA
AGATCTGGAAGCTGGGCACCACCCCTAGCGAGTTCCATTTACAAGAAATCGCTTCTTGGCTGTGTGAGTA
CCACATGGATTCCACCGGTTTAAGCACCGATTCTTTACACGACGCTGGCTTTCCTAGGGCTTTATCTTTA
GGCGACAGCGTCTGCGGAATGGCTGCCGTTCGTATCAGCAGCAAAGATATGATTTTCTGGTTTCGTTCCC
ATACCGCCGGCGAAGTGAGATGGGGCGGCGCCAAACACGACCCCGATGATAGGGACGATGCCAGAAGGAT
GCACCCCAGATCCTCCTTCAAGGCTTTTCTGGAGGTGGTGAAGACCAGAAGCTTACCTTGGAAGGACTAC
GAAATGGATGCCATCCACTCTTTACAGCTCATCTTACGTAACGCCTTTAAGGACAGCGAGACCACCGACG
TGAACACAAAGGTGATCTATAGCAAGCTCAACGATCTCAAGATTGATGGAATCCAATCCGGAGGGTCTGG
CTCCGGATCAAGTGGTGGCAGCGGTACCAGCATCAGATACCCCGCCTGGAACGGCATCATCAGCCAGGAG
GTGCTGGACTACCTGAGCAGCTACATCAACAGGCGGATCCCCAAGAAAAAGCGGAAGGTGTGAGAATTCC
TGTGCCTTCTAGTTGCCAGCCATCTGTTGTTTGCCCCTCCCCCGTGCCTTCCTTGACCCTGGAAGGTGCC
ACTCCCACTGTCCTTTCCTAATAAAATGAGGAAATTGCATCGCATTGTCTGAGTAGGTGTCATTCTATTC
TGGGGGGTGGGGTGGGGCAGGACAGCAAGGGGGAGGATTGGGAAGACAATAGCAGGCATGCTGGGGATGC
GGTGGGCTCTATGGCTTCTGAGGCGGAAAGAACCAGCTGGGGCTCTAGGGGGTATCCCCACGCGCCCTGT
AGCGTGTACCGCTGGGAGTTCGTAGACGGAAACAAACGCAGAATCCAAGCGCGGCCGCCCAGGATACATA
GATTACCACAACTCCGAGCCCTTCCACCGCTAGCGCACTCCTCAGGTGCAGGCTGCCTATCAGAAGGTGG
TGGCTGGTGTGGCCAATGCCCTGGCTCACAAATACCACTGAGATCTTTTTCCCTCTGCCAAAAATTATGG
GGACATCATGAAGCCCCTTGAGCATCTGACTTCTGGCTAATAAAGGAAATTTATTTTCATTGCAATAGTG
TGTTGGAATTTTTTGTGTCTCTCACTCGGAAGGACATATGGGAGGGCAAATCATTTAAAACATCAGAATG
AGTATTTGGTTTAGAGTTTGGCAACATATGCCCATATGCTGGCTGCCATGAACAAAGGTTGGCTATAAAG
AGGTCATCAGTATATGAAACAGCCCCCTGCTGTCCATTCCTTATTCCATAGAAAAGCCTTGACTTGAGGT
TAGATTTTTTTTATATTTTGTTTTGTGTTATTTTTTTCTTTAACATCCCTAAAATTTTCCTTACATGTTT
TACTAGCCAGATTTTTCCTCCTCTCCTGACTACTCCCAGTCATAGCTGTCCCTCTTCTCTTATGGAGATC
CCTCGACCTGCAGCCCAAGCTTGGCGTAATCATGGTCATAGCTGTTTCCTGTGTGAAATTGTTATCCGCT
CACAATTCCACACAACATACGAGCCGGAAGCATAAAGTGTAAAGCCTGGGGTGCCTAATGAGTGAGCTAA
CTCACATTAATTGCGTTGCGCTCACTGCCCGCTTTCCAGTCGGGAAACCTGTCGTGCCAGCGGATCCGCA
TCTCAATTAGTCAGCAACCATAGTCCCGCCCCTAACTCCGCCCAGTTCCGCCCATTCTCCGCCCCATGGC
TGACTAATTTTTTTTATTTATGCAGAGGCCGAGGCCGCCTCGGCCTCTGAGCTATTCCAGAAGTAGTGAG
GAGGCTTTTTTGGAGGCCTAGGCTTTTGCAAAAAGCTAACTTGTTTATTGCAGCTTATAATGGTTACAAA
TAAAGCAATAGCATCACAAATTTCACAAATAAAGCATTTTTTTCACTGCATTCTAGTTGTGGTTTGTCCA
AACTCATCAATGTATCTTATCATGTCTGGATCCGCTGCATTAATGAATCGGCCAACGCGCGGGGAGAGGC
GGTTTGCGTATTGGGCGCTCTTCCGCTTCCTCGCTCACTGACTCGCTGCGCTCGGTCGTTCGGCTGCGGC
GAGCGGTATCAGCTCACTCAAAGGCGGTAATACGGTTATCCACAGAATCAGGGGATAACGCAGGAAAGAA
CATGTGAGCAAAAGGCCAGCAAAAGGCCAGGAACCGTAAAAAGGCCGCGTTGCTGGCGTTTTTCCATAGG
CTCCGCCCCCCTGACGAGCATCACAAAAATCGACGCTCAAGTCAGAGGTGGCGAAACCCGACAGGACTAT
AAAGATACCAGGCGTTTCCCCCTGGAAGCTCCCTCGTGCGCTCTCCTGTTCCGACCCTGCCGCTTACCGG
ATACCTGTCCGCCTTTCTCCCTTCGGGAAGCGTGGCGCTTTCTCATAGCTCACGCTGTAGGTATCTCAGT
TCGGTGTAGGTCGTTCGCTCCAAGCTGGGCTGTGTGCACGAACCCCCCGTTCAGCCCGACCGCTGCGCCT
TATCCGGTAACTATCGTCTTGAGTCCAACCCGGTAAGACACGACTTATCGCCACTGGCAGCAGCCACTGG
TAACAGGATTAGCAGAGCGAGGTATGTAGGCGGTGCTACAGAGTTCTTGAAGTGGTGGCCTAACTACGGC
TACACTAGAAGAACAGTATTTGGTATCTGCGCTCTGCTGAAGCCAGTTACCTTCGGAAAAAGAGTTGGTA
GCTCTTGATCCGGCAAACAAACCACCGCTGGTAGCGGTGGTTTTTTTGTTTGCAAGCAGCAGATTACGCG
CAGAAAAAAAGGATCTCAAGAAGATCCTTTGATCTTTTCTACGGGGTCTGACGCTCAGTGGAACGAAAAC
TCACGTTAAGGGATTTTGGTCATGAGATTATCAAAAAGGATCTTCACCTAGATCCTTTTAAATTAAAAAT
GAAGTTTTAAATCAATCTAAAGTATATATGAGTAAACTTGGTCTGACAGTTACCAATGCTTAATCAGTGA
GGCACCTATCTCAGCGATCTGTCTATTTCGTTCATCCATAGTTGCCTGACTCCCCGTCGTGTAGATAACT
ACGATACGGGAGGGCTTACCATCTGGCCCCAGTGCTGCAATGATACCGCGAGACCCACGCTCACCGGCTC
CAGATTTATCAGCAATAAACCAGCCAGCCGGAAGGGCCGAGCGCAGAAGTGGTCCTGCAACTTTATCCGC
CTCCATCCAGTCTATTAATTGTTGCCGGGAAGCTAGAGTAAGTAGTTCGCCAGTTAATAGTTTGCGCAAC
GTTGTTGCCATTGCTACAGGCATCGTGGTGTCACGCTCGTCGTTTGGTATGGCTTCATTCAGCTCCGGTT
CCCAACGATCAAGGCGAGTTACATGATCCCCCATGTTGTGCAAAAAAGCGGTTAGCTCCTTCGGTCCTCC
GATCGTTGTCAGAAGTAAGTTGGCCGCAGTGTTATCACTCATGGTTATGGCAGCACTGCATAATTCTCTT
ACTGTCATGCCATCCGTAAGATGCTTTTCTGTGACTGGTGAGTACTCAACCAAGTCATTCTGAGAATAGT
GTATGCGGCGACCGAGTTGCTCTTGCCCGGCGTCAATACGGGATAATACCGCGCCACATAGCAGAACTTT
AAAAGTGCTCATCATTGGAAAACGTTCTTCGGGGCGAAAACTCTCAAGGATCTTACCGCTGTTGAGATCC
AGTTCGATGTAACCCACTCGTGCACCCAACTGATCTTCAGCATCTTTTACTTTCACCAGCGTTTCTGGGT
GAGCAAAAACAGGAAGGCAAAATGCCGCAAAAAAGGGAATAAGGGCGACACGGAAATGTTGAATACTCAT
ACTCTTCCTTTTTCAATATTATTGAAGCATTTATCAGGGTTATTGTCTCATGAGCGGATACATATTTGAA
TGTATTTAGAAAAATAAACAAATAGGGGTTCCGCGCACATTTCCCCGAAAAGTGCCACCTGGGTCGACAT
TGATTATTGACTAGTTATTAATAGTAATCAATTACGGGGTCATTAGTTCATAGCCCATATATGGAGTTCC
GCGTTACATAACTTACGGTAAATGGCCCGCCTGGCTGACCGCCCAACGACCCCCGCCCATTGACGTCAAT
AATGACGTATGTTCCCATAGTAACGCCAATAGGGACTTTCCATTGACGTCAATGGGTGGAGTATTTACGG
TAAACTGCCCACTTGGCAGTACATCAAGTGTATCATATGCCAAGTACGCCCCCTATTGACGTCAATGACG
GTAAATGGCCCGCCTGGCATTATGCCCAGTACATGACCTTATGGGACTTTCCTACTTGGCAGTACATCTA
CGTATTAGTCATCGCTATTACCATGGTCGAGGTGAGCCCCACGTTCTGCTTCACTCTCCCCATCTCCCCC
CCCTCCCCACCCCCAATTTTGTATTTATTTATTTTTTAATTATTTTGTGCAGCGATGGGGGCGGGGGGGG
GGGGGGGCGCGCGCCAGGCGGGGCGGGGCGGGGCGAGGGGCGGGGCGGGGCGAGGCGGAGAGGTGCGGCG
GCAGCCAATCAGAGCGGCGCGCTCCGAAAGTTTCCTTTTATGGCGAGGCGGCGGCGGCGGCGGCCCTATA
AAAAGCGAAGCGCGCGGCGGGCGGGAGTCGCTGCGCGCTGCCTTCGCCCCGTGCCCCGCTCCGCCGCCGC
CTCGCGCCGCCCGCCCCGGCTCTGACTGACCGCGTTACTCCCACAGGTGAGCGGGCGGGACGGCCCTTCT
CCTCCGGGCTGTAATTAGCGCTTGGTTTAATGACGGCTTGTTTCTTTTCTGTGGCTGCGTGAAAGCCTTG
AGGGGCTCCGGGAGGGCCCTTTGTGCGGGGGGAGCGGCTCGGGGGGTGCGTGCGTGTGTGTGTGCGTGGG
GAGCGCCGCGTGCGGCTCCGCGCTGCCCGGCGGCTGTGAGCGCTGCGGGCGCGGCGCGGGGCTTTGTGCG
CTCCGCAGTGTGCGCGAGGGGAGCGCGGCCGGGGGCGGTGCCCCGCGGTGCGGGGGGGGCTGCGAGGGGA
ACAAAGGCTGCGTGCGGGGTGTGTGCGTGGGGGGGTGAGCAGGGGGTGTGGGCGCGTCGGTCGGGCTGCA
ACCCCCCCTGCACCCCCCTCCCCGAGTTGCTGAGCACGGCCCGGCTTCGGGTGCGGGGCTCCGTACGGGG
CGTGGCGCGGGGCTCGCCGTGCCGGGCGGGGGGTGGCGGCAGGTGGGGGTGCCGGGCGGGGCGGGGCCGC
CTCGGGCCGGGGAGGGCTCGGGGGAGGGGCGCGGCGGCCCCCGGAGCGCCGGCGGCTGTCGAGGCGCGGC
GAGCCGCAGCCATTGCCTTTTATGGTAATCGTGCGAGAGGGCGCAGGGACTTCCTTTGTCCCAAATCTGT
GCGGAGCCGAAATCTGGGAGGCGCCGCCGCACCCCCTCTAGCGGGCGCGGGGCGAAGCGGTGCGGCGCCG
GCAGGAAGGAAATGGGCGGGGAGGGCCTTCGTGCGTCGCCGCGCCGCCGTCCCCTTCTCCCTCTCCAGCC
TCGGGGCTGTCCGCGGGGGGACGGCTGCCTTCGGGGGGGACGGGGCAGGGCGGGGTTCGGCTTCTGGCGT
GTGACCGGCGGCTCTAGAGCCTCTGCTAACCATGTTCATGCCTTCTTCTTTTTCCTACAGCTCCTGGGCA
ACGTGCTGGTTATTGTGCTGTCTCATCATTTTGGCAAAGAATTGATTAATTCGAGCGAAGGCGCGCCCAT
TACTCGCATCCATTCTCAGGCTGTCTCGTCTCGTCTCGCACGCGTGCCGCCACCATGGAGAAGAAGATGA
GCGGATCTCGTCCCACACAGTCCAGCGAGGGATCTCGTAGATCTCGTCACTCCGCTCGTATCATCGCTCA
GACCACCGTGGACGCCAAACTGCACGCCGATTTCGAGGAGAGCGGCTCCTCCTTTGATTACTCCACCAGC
GTGAGGGTGACTGGTCCCGTGGTCGAGAACCAGCCTCCTAGGAGCGACAAGGTCACCACAACCTACCTCC
ATCATATCCAGAAGGGCAAGCTGATCCAGCCCTTTGGATGTTTACTGGCTTTAGACGAAAAGACCTTCAA
GGTCATCGCCTACTCCGAGAACGCCTCCGAACTGCTCACAATGGCTTCCCACGCCGTGCCTAGCGTGGGA
GAGCACCCCGTTCTGGGCATCGGCACCGATATCAGATCTTTATTTACCGCTCCCAGCGCTTCCGCTTTAC
AGAAGGCTCTCGGCTTCGGCGACGTGTCTTTACTGAACCCTATCCTCGTCCATTGTCGTACATCCGCCAA
GCCCTTCTACGCCATTATCCATAGGGTGACCGGATCCATCATCATCGACTTCGAACCCGTTAAGCCCTAT
GAAGTGCCCATGACAGCCGCCGGAGCTTTACAGAGCTATAAGCTGGCCGCCAAGGCCATCACCAGACTCC
AGTCTTTACCCAGCGGAAGCATGGAGAGGCTGTGCGACACCATGGTGCAAGAAGTCTTCGAGCTGACTGG
TTACGATCGTGTCATGGCCTACAAGTTCCACGAGGACGACCACGGCGAGGTGGTGAGCGAAGTGACCAAG
CCCGGTTTAGAACCCTATTTAGGTTTACACTATCCCGCCACAGACATCCCCCAAGCTGCCAGATTTTTAT
TTATGAAGAACAAGGTGAGAATGATCGTGGACTGCAACGCCAAGCACGCTAGGGTTTTACAAGATGAGAA
GCTGAGCTTCGATTTAACCCTCTGCGGCAGCACTTTAAGAGCTCCCCACTCTTGTCATCTGCAATACATG
GCCAATATGGACAGCATCGCTTCTTTAGTGATGGCCGTGGTGGTGAATGAGGAGGATGGAGAGGGCGATG
CTCCCGATGCCACCACACAGCCTCAGAAGAGAAAGAGGCTGTGGGGTTTAGTGGTCTGCCACAACACCAC
CCCCAGATTTGTCCCTTTTCCCTTACGTT
Features (pLannotate 1.2.2; 20 found; start..end, strand, type, name):
    728..809     +  CDS            FLPo (fragment): nuclear-targeted site-specific recombinase FLPo is a mouse codon-optimized fusion between the SV40 nuclear localization signal and a thermostable version of the Saccharomyces cerevisiae site-specific recombinase FLP. Recombination occurs at FRT sequences.
    840..1064    +  polyA_signal   bGH poly(A) signal: bovine growth hormone polyadenylation signal
   1068..1089    +  promoter       SV40 promoter (fragment): SV40 enhancer and early promoter
   1227..1298    +  CDS            HBB (fragment): HBB_PONPY - Experimental evidence at transcript level: Swiss-Prot protein existence level 2. Involved in oxygen transport from the lung to the various peripheral tissues. From Pongo pygmaeus (Bornean orangutan).
   1369..1424    +  polyA_signal   β-globin poly(A) signal: rabbit β-globin polyadenylation signal (Gil and Proudfoot, 1987)
   1809..1825    -  protein_bind   lac operator: The lac repressor binds to the lac operator to inhibit transcription in E. coli. This inhibition can be relieved by adding lactose or isopropyl-β-D-thiogalactopyranoside (IPTG). lac repressor encoded by lacI
   1833..1863    -  promoter       lac promoter: promoter for the E. coli lac operon
   1878..1899    -  protein_bind   CAP binding site: CAP binding activates transcription in the presence of cAMP. E. coli catabolite activator protein
   1912..1951    -  CDS            lacI (fragment): lac repressor; lacI; The lac repressor binds to the lac operator to inhibit transcription in E. coli. This inhibition can be relieved by adding lactose or isopropyl-β-D-thiogalactopyranoside (IPTG).
   1958..1980    +  promoter       SV40 promoter (fragment): SV40 enhancer and early promoter
   1984..2118    +  rep_origin     SV40 ori: SV40 origin of replication
   2138..2272    +  polyA_signal   SV40 poly(A) signal: SV40 polyadenylation signal
   2274..2328    -  CDS            lacI (fragment): lac repressor; lacI; The lac repressor binds to the lac operator to inhibit transcription in E. coli. This inhibition can be relieved by adding lactose or isopropyl-β-D-thiogalactopyranoside (IPTG).
   2511..3099    -  rep_origin     ori: high-copy-number ColE1/pMB1/pBR322/pUC origin of replication
   3270..4130    -  CDS            AmpR: β-lactamase; bla; confers resistance to ampicillin, carbenicillin, and related antibiotics
   4131..4235    -  promoter       AmpR promoter: bla
   4266..4645    +  enhancer       CMV enhancer: human cytomegalovirus immediate early enhancer
   4647..4923    +  promoter       chicken β-actin promoter: No description available
   4924..5940    +  intron         chimeric intron: chimera between introns from chicken β-actin and rabbit β-globin
   6087..329     +  CDS            PHYA5 (across the origin): PHYA5_AVESA - Also known as PHY5. Experimental evidence at protein level: Swiss-Prot protein existence level 1. Regulatory photoreceptor which exists in two forms that are reversibly interconvertible by light: the Pr form that absorbs maximally in the red region of the spectrum and the Pfr form that absorbs maximally in the far-red region. Photoconversion of Pr to Pfr induces an array of morphogenic responses, whereas reconversion of Pfr to Pr cancels the induction of those responses. Pfr controls the expression of a number of nuclear genes including those encoding the small subunit of ribulos
