[The description below was written by a language model from this plasmid's Addgene catalogue record and pLannotate feature annotations shown in this document.]
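Description:
CT445 is a mammalian expression plasmid encoding one half of a red light-inducible split Flp recombinase system. The backbone is not named in the record, but the annotated features show a CAG-type expression unit: the CMV immediate-early enhancer, the chicken β-actin promoter and a chimeric chicken β-actin/rabbit β-globin intron, which together drive strong constitutive transcription in mammalian cells. In bacteria the plasmid is maintained at high copy through a ColE1/pUC-type origin and selected with ampicillin via the β-lactamase gene. An SV40 origin, SV40 and rabbit β-globin polyadenylation signals, and lac promoter/operator remnants are also present as backbone elements.

The insert, Flp-397C-PhyA, is described as the C-terminal fragment of Flp joined to a phytochrome A domain. In the feature table, a phytochrome A-like coding region (best matched by the annotation software to an oat PHYA protein, spanning the sequence numbering origin) lies downstream of the CAG promoter, followed by a short fragment matching the codon-optimized FLPo recombinase and then a bovine growth hormone polyadenylation signal. This is consistent with a small C-terminal Flp piece split near residue 397, though the record does not give the exact fusion boundaries or linkers. The catalogue lists the insert species as human, which does not match the plant and yeast origins of the annotated parts.

Phytochromes switch between red-absorbing and far-red-absorbing states, so red light is expected to promote association with a binding partner fused to the complementary N-terminal Flp fragment, carried on a separate construct not described here. That association would reconstitute recombinase activity at FRT sites. The associated work concerns multiplexed light-controlled recombinases for cell fate control, Boolean logic and patterning in mammalian cells.
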