Addgene plasmid #233668: CT445
Purpose: Red light-inducible Flp-C; Flp-397C-PhyA
Depositing lab: Wilson Wong. Depositing organization: Boston University Main Campus. Publication: Multiplexing light-inducible recombinases to control cell fate, Boolean logic, and cell patterning in mammalian cells. Tous C, Kinstlinger IS, Rice MEL, Deng J, Wong WW. Sci Adv. 2025 May 9;11(19):eadt1971. doi: 10.1126/sciadv.adt1971. Epub 2025 May 9. PubMed 40344052.
Backbone
  Vector backbone: Unknown
  Vector type: Mammalian Expression
Growth in bacteria
  Bacterial resistance: Ampicillin, 100 μg/mL
  Growth temperature: 37°C
  Growth strain: DH5alpha
  Copy number: High Copy
Gene/Insert
  Gene/Insert name: Flp-397C-PhyA
  Species: H. sapiens (human)
  Mutation: None
  Cloning method: Gibson Cloning
Terms and licenses: Academic/Nonprofit Terms; Industry Terms: Not Available to Industry
How to cite: CT445 was a gift from Wilson Wong (Addgene plasmid # 233668 ; http://n2t.net/addgene:233668 ; RRID:Addgene_233668)
